>Addgene plasmid #20060 | pMSP1 | addgene full sequence | sequence record 228304 | Addgene NGS Result
ACTCAGCTTCCTTTCGGGCTTTGTTAGCAGCCGGATCTCAGTGGTGGTGGTGGTGGTGCTCGAGTGCGGC
CGCAAGCTTATTACTGGGTATTCAGCTTTTTAGTATATTCTTCCAGAGCTGACAGAAAACTGACTTTAAA
GCTCTCAAGAACAGGCAATAAGCCCTGGCGTAGATCTTCCAGCGCCGGTTTCGCTTTTTCGCTCAAGGTG
CTCAGGTGTTCTGTCGCTTTCGCGTGGTACTCAGCCAAGCGGGCACCCCCGTTTTCTTTCAGCGCCTCGA
GACGTGCGGCCAAACGCTGGCGAAGTTCATCCGAATACGGCGCCAAATGAGTCCGGAGTGCATCAACATG
TGCACGGGCGCGATCGCGCATTTCTTCGCCTAATGGGCTGAGCTTCTCTTGGAGCTCATGGAGTTTTTGG
CGTGCCCCCTCTTGCAGTTCCGCACGCAGCGGTTCCACCTTTTGACGATATAATTCCATCTCTTCCTGCC
ATTTTTTCTGAAAGTCATCTAGATATGGCTGAACCTTGGCCTTCACCTCTTCTAAATCTTTGGACATTTC
CTGACGCAGTCCCTCGGTTTCTTTTTCCAGGTTGTCCCAGAATTCCTGCGTCACGGGGCCCAGTTGTTCG
CGAAGTTTACTGAAGGTAGACGTAACAGAGTCCCAATTGTCCAACAGCTTCAGACGTCCCTCAATGTGAT
GATGATGATGATGACCCATGGTATATCTCCTTCTTAAAGTTAAACAAAATTATTTCTAGAGGGGAATTGT
TATCCGCTCACAATTCCCCTATAGTGAGTCGTATTAATTTCGCGGGATCGAGATCTCGATCCTCTACGCC
GGACGCATCGTGGCCGGCATCACCGGCGCCACAGGTGCGGTTGCTGGCGCCTATATCGCCGACATCACCG
ATGGGGAAGATCGGGCTCGCCACTTCGGGCTCATGAGCGCTTGTTTCGGCGTGGGTATGGTGGCAGGCCC
CGTGGCCGGGGGACTGTTGGGCGCCATCTCCTTGCATGCACCATTCCTTGCGGCGGCGGTGCTCAACGGC
CTCAACCTACTACTGGGCTGCTTCCTAATGCAGGAGTCGCATAAGGGAGAGCGTCGAGATCCCGGACACC
ATCGAATGGCGCAAAACCTTTCGCGGTATGGCATGATAGCGCCCGGAAGAGAGTCAATTCAGGGTGGTGA
ATGTGAAACCAGTAACGTTATACGATGTCGCAGAGTATGCCGGTGTCTCTTATCAGACCGTTTCCCGCGT
GGTGAACCAGGCCAGCCACGTTTCTGCGAAAACGCGGGAAAAAGTGGAAGCGGCGATGGCGGAGCTGAAT
TACATTCCCAACCGCGTGGCACAACAACTGGCGGGCAAACAGTCGTTGCTGATTGGCGTTGCCACCTCCA
GTCTGGCCCTGCACGCGCCGTCGCAAATTGTCGCGGCGATTAAATCTCGCGCCGATCAACTGGGTGCCAG
CGTGGTGGTGTCGATGGTAGAACGAAGCGGCGTCGAAGCCTGTAAAGCGGCGGTGCACAATCTTCTCGCG
CAACGCGTCAGTGGGCTGATCATTAACTATCCGCTGGATGACCAGGATGCCATTGCTGTGGAAGCTGCCT
GCACTAATGTTCCGGCGTTATTTCTTGATGTCTCTGACCAGACACCCATCAACAGTATTATTTTCTCCCA
TGAAGACGGTACGCGACTGGGCGTGGAGCATCTGGTCGCATTGGGTCACCAGCAAATCGCGCTGTTAGCG
GGCCCATTAAGTTCTGTCTCGGCGCGTCTGCGTCTGGCTGGCTGGCATAAATATCTCACTCGCAATCAAA
TTCAGCCGATAGCGGAACGGGAAGGCGACTGGAGTGCCATGTCCGGTTTTCAACAAACCATGCAAATGCT
GAATGAGGGCATCGTTCCCACTGCGATGCTGGTTGCCAACGATCAGATGGCGCTGGGCGCAATGCGCGCC
ATTACCGAGTCCGGGCTGCGCGTTGGTGCGGATATCTCGGTAGTGGGATACGACGATACCGAAGACAGCT
CATGTTATATCCCGCCGTTAACCACCATCAAACAGGATTTTCGCCTGCTGGGGCAAACCAGCGTGGACCG
CTTGCTGCAACTCTCTCAGGGCCAGGCGGTGAAGGGCAATCAGCTGTTGCCCGTCTCACTGGTGAAAAGA
AAAACCACCCTGGCGCCCAATACGCAAACCGCCTCTCCCCGCGCGTTGGCCGATTCATTAATGCAGCTGG
CACGACAGGTTTCCCGACTGGAAAGCGGGCAGTGAGCGCAACGCAATTAATGTAAGTTAGCTCACTCATT
AGGCACCGGGATCTCGACCGATGCCCTTGAGAGCCTTCAACCCAGTCAGCTCCTTCCGGTGGGCGCGGGG
CATGACTATCGTCGCCGCACTTATGACTGTCTTCTTTATCATGCAACTCGTAGGACAGGTGCCGGCAGCG
CTCTGGGTCATTTTCGGCGAGGACCGCTTTCGCTGGAGCGCGACGATGATCGGCCTGTCGCTTGCGGTAT
TCGGAATCTTGCACGCCCTCGCTCAAGCCTTCGTCACTGGTCCCGCCACCAAACGTTTCGGCGAGAAGCA
GGCCATTATCGCCGGCATGGCGGCCCCACGGGTGCGCATGATCGTGCTCCTGTCGTTGAGGACCCGGCTA
GGCTGGCGGGGTTGCCTTACTGGTTAGCAGAATGAATCACCGATACGCGAGCGAACGTGAAGCGACTGCT
GCTGCAAAACGTCTGCGACCTGAGCAACAACATGAATGGTCTTCGGTTTCCGTGTTTCGTAAAGTCTGGA
AACGCGGAAGTCAGCGCCCTGCACCATTATGTTCCGGATCTGCATCGCAGGATGCTGCTGGCTACCCTGT
GGAACACCTACATCTGTATTAACGAAGCGCTGGCATTGACCCTGAGTGATTTTTCTCTGGTCCCGCCGCA
TCCATACCGCCAGTTGTTTACCCTCACAACGTTCCAGTAACCGGGCATGTTCATCATCAGTAACCCGTAT
CGTGAGCATCCTCTCTCGTTTCATCGGTATCATTACCCCCATGAACAGAAATCCCCCTTACACGGAGGCA
TCAGTGACCAAACAGGAAAAAACCGCCCTTAACATGGCCCGCTTTATCAGAAGCCAGACATTAACGCTTC
TGGAGAAACTCAACGAGCTGGACGCGGATGAACAGGCAGACATCTGTGAATCGCTTCACGACCACGCTGA
TGAGCTTTACCGCAGCTGCCTCGCGCGTTTCGGTGATGACGGTGAAAACCTCTGACACATGCAGCTCCCG
GAGACGGTCACAGCTTGTCTGTAAGCGGATGCCGGGAGCAGACAAGCCCGTCAGGGCGCGTCAGCGGGTG
TTGGCGGGTGTCGGGGCGCAGCCATGACCCAGTCACGTAGCGATAGCGGAGTGTATACTGGCTTAACTAT
GCGGCATCAGAGCAGATTGTACTGAGAGTGCACCATTGCGGTGTGAAATACCGCACAGATGCGTAAGGAG
AAAATACCGCATCAGGCGCTCTTCCGCTTCCTCGCTCACTGACTCGCTGCGCTCGGTCGTTCGGCTGCGG
CGAGCGGTATCAGCTCACTCAAAGGCGGTAATACGGTTATCCACAGAATCAGGGGATAACGCAGGAAAGA
ACATGTGAGCAAAAGGCCAGCAAAAGGCCAGGAACCGTAAAAAGGCCGCGTTGCTGGCGTTTTTCCATAG
GCTCCGCCCCCCTGACGAGCATCACAAAAATCGACGCTCAAGTCAGAGGTGGCGAAACCCGACAGGACTA
TAAAGATACCAGGCGTTTCCCCCTGGAAGCTCCCTCGTGCGCTCTCCTGTTCCGACCCTGCCGCTTACCG
GATACCTGTCCGCCTTTCTCCCTTCGGGAAGCGTGGCGCTTTCTCATAGCTCACGCTGTAGGTATCTCAG
TTCGGTGTAGGTCGTTCGCTCCAAGCTGGGCTGTGTGCACGAACCCCCCGTTCAGCCCGACCGCTGCGCC
TTATCCGGTAACTATCGTCTTGAGTCCAACCCGGTAAGACACGACTTATCGCCACTGGCAGCAGCCACTG
GTAACAGGATTAGCAGAGCGAGGTATGTAGGCGGTGCTACAGAGTTCTTGAAGTGGTGGCCTAACTACGG
CTACACTAGAAGGACAGTATTTGGTATCTGCGCTCTGCTGAAGCCAGTTACCTTCGGAAAAAGAGTTGGT
AGCTCTTGATCCGGCAAACAAACCACCGCTGGTAGCGGTGGTTTTTTTGTTTGCAAGCAGCAGATTACGC
GCAGAAAAAAAGGATTTCAAGAAGATCCTTTGATCTTTTCTACGGGGTCTGACGCTCAGTGGAACGAAAA
CTCACGTTAAGGGATTTTGGTCATGAACAATAAAACTGTCTGCTTACATAAACAGTAATACAAGGGGTGT
TATGAGCCATATTCAACGGGAAACGTCTTGCTCTAGGCCGCGATTAAATTCCAACATGGATGCTGATTTA
TATGGGTATAAATGGGCTCGCGATAATGTCGGGCAATCAGGTGCGACAATCTATCGATTGTATGGGAAGC
CCGATGCGCCAGAGTTGTTTCTGAAACATGGCAAAGGTAGCGTTGCCAATGATGTTACAGATGAGATGGT
CAGACTAAACTGGCTGACGGAATTTATGCCTCTTCCGACCATCAAGCATTTTATCCGTACTCCTGATGAT
GCATGGTTACTCACCACTGCGATCCCCGGGAAAACAGCATTCCAGGTATTAGAAGAATATCCTGATTCAG
GTGAAAATATTGTTGATGCGCTGGCAGTGTTCCTGCGCCGGTTGCATTCGATTCCTGTTTGTAATTGTCC
TTTTAACAGCGATCGCGTATTTCGTCTCGCTCAGGCGCAATCACGAATGAATAACGGTTTGGTTGATGCG
AGTGATTTTGATGACGAGCGTAATGGCTGGCCTGTTGAACAAGTCTGGAAAGAAATGCATAAACTTTTGC
CATTCTCACCGGATTCAGTCGTCACTCATGGTGATTTCTCACTTGATAACCTTATTTTTGACGAGGGGAA
ATTAATAGGTTGTATTGATGTTGGACGAGTCGGAATCGCAGACCGATACCAGGATCTTGCCATCCTATGG
AACTGCCTCGGTGAGTTTTCTCCTTCATTACAGAAACGGCTTTTTCAAAAATATGGTATTGATAATCCTG
ATATGAATAAATTGCAGTTTCATTTGATGCTCGATGAGTTTTTCTAAGAATTAATTCATGAGCGGATACA
TATTTGAATGTATTTAGAAAAATAAACAAATAGGGGTTCCGCGCACATTTCCCCGAAAAGTGCCACCTAA
ATTGTAAGCGTTAATATTTTGTTAAAATTCGCGTTAAATTTTTGTTAAATCAGCTCATTTTTTAACCAAT
AGGCCGAAATCGGCAAAATCCCTTATAAATCAAAAGAATAGACCGAGATAGGGT
[37 nt withheld, positions 5445-5481]
AAAGAACGTGGACTCCAACGTCAAAGG
[49 nt withheld, positions 5509-5557]
T
[91 nt withheld, positions 5559-5649]
G
[124 nt withheld, positions 5651-5774]
CCCATTCGCCAATCCGGATATAGTTCCTCCTTTCAGCAAAAAACCCCTCAAGACCCGTTTAGAGGCCCCA
AGGGGTTATGCTAGTTATTGCTCAGCGGTGGCAGCAGCCA
Features (pLannotate 1.2.2; 20 found; start..end, strand, type, name):
     41..58      -  CDS            9xHis (fragment): 9xHis affinity tag
     84..683     -  CDS            APOA1 (fragment): APOA1_GORGO - Experimental evidence at protein level: Swiss-Prot protein existence level 1. Participates in the reverse transport of cholesterol from tissues to the liver for excretion by promoting cholesterol efflux from tissues and by acting as a cofactor for the lecithin cholesterol acyltransferase (LCAT). As part of the SPAP complex, activates spermatozoa motility (By similarity). From Gorilla gorilla gorilla (Western lowland gorilla).
    697..713     -  CDS            capTEV™ (fragment): composite tag for in vivo biotinylation, TEV protease cleavage, and 6xHis tagging
    726..748     -  RBS            RBS: efficient ribosome binding site from bacteriophage T7 gene 10 (Olins and Rangwala, 1989)
    763..787     -  protein_bind   lac operator: The lac repressor binds to the lac operator to inhibit transcription in E. coli. This inhibition can be relieved by adding lactose or isopropyl-β-D-thiogalactopyranoside (IPTG). lac repressor encoded by lacI
    788..806     -  promoter       T7 promoter: promoter for bacteriophage T7 RNA polymerase
    828..1107    +  CDS            TcR (fragment): tetracycline efflux protein; tet; confers resistance to tetracycline
   1115..1192    +  promoter       lacI promoter: lacI
   1193..2275    +  CDS            lacI: lac repressor; lacI; The lac repressor binds to the lac operator to inhibit transcription in E. coli. This inhibition can be relieved by adding lactose or isopropyl-β-D-thiogalactopyranoside (IPTG).
   2288..2309    +  protein_bind   CAP binding site: CAP binding activates transcription in the presence of cAMP. E. coli catabolite activator protein
   2324..2615    +  CDS            TcR (fragment): tetracycline efflux protein; tet; confers resistance to tetracycline
   2687..3067    -  CDS            YPB1_ECOLX: Protein predicted: Swiss-Prot protein existence level 4. From Escherichia coli.
   3084..3275    +  CDS            rop: Rop protein, which maintains plasmids at low copy number; rop
   3377..3516    +  misc_feature   bom: basis of mobility region from pBR322
   3702..4290    -  rep_origin     ori: high-copy-number ColE1/pMB1/pBR322/pUC origin of replication
   4412..5227    +  CDS            KanR: aminoglycoside phosphotransferase; aph(3')-Ia; confers resistance to kanamycin in bacteria or G418 (Geneticin®) in eukaryotes
   5236..5293    -  promoter       AmpR promoter (fragment): bla
   5346..5774    -  rep_origin     f1 ori (sequence partly withheld): f1 bacteriophage origin of replication; arrow indicates direction of (+) strand synthesis
   5811..5858    -  terminator     T7 terminator: transcription terminator for bacteriophage T7 RNA polymerase
   5866..31      -  CDS            SET1 (fragment) (across the origin): solubility-enhancement tag derived from T7 phage gene 10B
