[The description below was written by a language model from this plasmid's Addgene catalogue record and pLannotate feature annotations shown in this document.]
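Description:
pMSP1 is a bacterial expression plasmid built on the Novagen pET-28a backbone for producing membrane scaffold protein 1 (MSP1) in E. coli. It replicates from a pBR322-type origin that is accompanied by the rop gene and the bom region, consistent with its catalogue listing as low copy. Selection is by kanamycin resistance (aminoglycoside phosphotransferase), and an f1 origin is also present. The sequenced plasmid is about 5.9 kb.

The roughly 640 bp insert, cloned between NcoI and HindIII, is a synthetic, E. coli codon-optimised gene encoding human apolipoprotein A-I lacking residues 1–43. According to the record it is preceded by an N-terminal 6xHis tag and a Factor X cleavage site for affinity purification and tag removal. The automated annotation matches the coding region to a gorilla APOA1 entry and labels the short N-terminal His stretch as a fragment of a composite tag; these are similarity-based calls rather than a different insert. A further short His-tag fragment is annotated downstream of the insert; whether it is translated is not stated in the record.

Expression is driven by the T7 promoter with an adjacent lac operator and the T7 gene 10 ribosome binding site, and ends at the T7 terminator. The plasmid-borne lacI gene supplies repressor, so transcription is held off until IPTG induction in a host that provides T7 RNA polymerase, such as BL21(DE3).

The purified amphipathic scaffold protein is used to self-assemble Nanodiscs. These are discoidal phospholipid bilayer particles of controlled size that serve as soluble membrane mimetics.
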