Addgene plasmid #20060: pMSP1
Depositing lab: Stephen Sligar. Depositing organization: University of Illinois at Urbana-Champaign. Publication: Directed self-assembly of monodisperse phospholipid bilayer Nanodiscs with controlled size. Denisov IG, Grinkova YV, Lazarides AA, Sligar SG. J Am Chem Soc. 2004 Mar 24. 126(11):3477-87. 10.1021/ja0393574 PubMed 15025475.
Backbone
  Vector backbone: pET 28a
  Backbone manufacturer: Novagen
  Backbone size w/o insert (bp): 5300
  Vector type: Bacterial Expression
Growth in bacteria
  Bacterial resistance: Kanamycin, 50 μg/mL
  Growth temperature: 37°C
  Growth strain: DH5alpha
  Growth instructions: BL-21(DE3); high oxygenation level
  Copy number: Low Copy
Gene/Insert
  Gene/Insert name: MSP1 (alt names: membrane scaffold protein;; apolipoprotein A-1; APOA1)
  Species: synthetic gene
  Insert size (bp): 640
  Mutation: synthetic gene of deletion mutant (1-43) of human Apolipoprotein A-1; contains N-terminal 6-His tag and Factor X site; the codons optimized for E. coli expression
  Entrez Gene: APOA1 (a.k.a. AMYLD3, HPALP2, apo(a))
  Tag / fusion protein: 6-His (N terminal on insert)
  Cloning method: Restriction Enzyme; 5′ cloning site Nco I (not destroyed); 3′ cloning site Hind III (not destroyed)
  Sequencing primers: 5′ T7; 3′ T7 term
Terms and licenses: Academic/Nonprofit Terms; Industry Terms: Not Available to Industry
Depositor comments: First described in the following paper: Bayburt, T. H., Grinkova, Y. V., & Sligar, S. G., 2002, Self-assembly of discoidal phospholipid bilayer nanoparticles with membrane scaffold proteins. Nanoletters, 2: 853-856.
How to cite: pMSP1 was a gift from Stephen Sligar (Addgene plasmid # 20060 ; http://n2t.net/addgene:20060 ; RRID:Addgene_20060)
