>Addgene plasmid #20060 | pMSP1 | addgene partial sequence | sequence record 149247 | T7term 5'-GCTAGTTATTGCTCAGCGG-3'
GGCTTTGTTAGCAGCCGGATCTCAGTGGTGGTGGTGGTGGTGCTCGAGTGCGGCCGCAAGCTTATTACTG
GGTATTCAGCTTTTTAGTATATTCTTCCAGAGCTGACAGAAAACTGACTTTAAAGCTCTCAAGAACAGGC
AATAAGCCCTGGCGTAGATCTTCCAGCGCCGGTTTCGCTTTTTCGCTCAAGGTGCTCAGGTGTTCTGTCG
CTTTCGCGTGGTACTCAGCCAAGCGGGCACCCCCGTTTTCTTTCAGCGCCTCGAGACGTGCGGCCAAACG
CTGGCGAAGTTCATCCGAATACGGCGCCAAATGAGTCCGGAGTGCATCAACATGTGCACGGGCGCGATCG
CGCATTTCTTCGCCTAATGGGCTGAGCTTCTCTTGGAGCTCATGGAGTTTTTGGCGTGCCCCCTCTTGCA
GTTCCGCACGCAGCGGTTCCACCTTTTGACGATATAATTCCATCTCTTCCTGCCATTTTTTCTGAAAGTC
ATCTAGATATGGCTGAACCTTGGCCTTCACCTCTTCTAAATCTTTGGACATTTCCTGACGCAGTCCCTCG
GTTTCTTTTTCCAGGTTGTCCCAGAATTCCTGCGTCACGGGGCCCAGTTGTTCGCGAAGTTTACTGAAGG
TAGACGTAACAGAGTCCCAATTGTCCAACAGCTTCAGACGTCCCTCAATGTGATGATGATGATGATGACC
CATGGTATATCTCCTTCTTAAAGTTAAACAAAATTATTTCTAGAGGGGAATTGTTATCCGCTCACAATTC
CCCTATAGTGAGTCGTATTAATTTCGCGGGATCGAGATCTCGATCCTCTACGCCGGACGCATCGTGGCCG
GCATCACCGGCGCCCACAGGTGCGGTTGCTGGCGCCTATATCGCCGACATCACCGATGGGGAAAATCGGG
CTCGCCACTT
